Addgene plasmid #23564: pDONR223-AK3L1
Depositing lab: William Hahn & David Root. Depositing organization: Dana-Farber Cancer Institute. Publication: COT drives resistance to RAF inhibition through MAP kinase pathway reactivation. Johannessen CM, Boehm JS, Kim SY, Thomas SR, Wardwell L, Johnson LA, Emery CM, Stransky N, Cogdill AP, Barretina J, Caponigro G, Hieronymus H, Murray RR, Salehi-Ashtiani K, Hill DE, Vidal M, Zhao JJ, Yang X, Alkan O, Kim S, Harris JL, Wilson CJ, Myer VE, Finan PM, Root DE, Roberts TM, Golub T, Flaherty KT, Dummer R, Weber BL, Sellers WR, Schlegel R, Wargo JA, Hahn WC, Garraway LA. Nature. 2010 Dec 16;468(7326):968-72. doi: 10.1038/nature09627 PubMed 21107320.
Backbone
  Vector backbone: pDONR223
  Backbone manufacturer: Invitrogen
  Backbone size w/o insert (bp): 5005
  Vector type: Gateway Donor vector
Growth in bacteria
  Bacterial resistance: Spectinomycin, 50 μg/mL
  Growth temperature: 37°C
  Growth strain: DH5alpha
  Copy number: High Copy
Gene/Insert
  Gene/Insert name: AK3L1 (alt name: adenylate kinase 3)
  Species: H. sapiens (human)
  Insert size (bp): 672
  Entrez Gene: AK4 (a.k.a. RP4-686B20.1, AK3, AK3L1, AK3L2)
  Cloning method: Gateway Cloning
  Sequencing primers: 5′ M13pUC-fwd; 3′ M13rev
Terms and licenses: Academic/Nonprofit Terms; Industry Terms: Not Available to Industry
Depositor comments: The ORF has no Stop codon. This design enables easy recombination into a destination vector to add an epitope tag of choice and Stop codon to the ORF. Do NOT use this plasmid directly for transfections. A set of 4 custom lentiviral vectors is available ( pLX301 (http://www.addgene.org/25895/) , pLX302 (http://www.addgene.org/25896/) , pLX303 (http://www.addgene.org/25897/) , pLX304 (http://www.addgene.org/25890/) ) to be used to express these ORFs in mammalian cells. These plasmids are not included in the kit and must be ordered separately.
How to cite: pDONR223-AK3L1 was a gift from William Hahn & David Root (Addgene plasmid # 23564 ; http://n2t.net/addgene:23564 ; RRID:Addgene_23564)
