[The description below was written by a language model from this plasmid's Addgene catalogue record.]
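Description:
pDONR223-AK3L1 is a Gateway entry-type clone built in the Invitrogen pDONR223 donor backbone (about 5 kb without insert), carrying the open reading frame of human AK3L1, also recorded as adenylate kinase 3 and now listed under the Entrez gene symbol AK4. The insert is 672 bp and was introduced by Gateway recombination cloning. The plasmid is a high-copy bacterial construct selected with spectinomycin. No feature table accompanies the record, so the origin of replication, the exact recombination sites flanking the ORF and other backbone elements are not itemised. As is usual for an ORF recombined into a pDONR vector, the insert is expected to sit between att sites that permit transfer to destination vectors, and it can be sequenced from flanking M13 forward and reverse primer sites.

The key design feature is that the ORF lacks a stop codon. This "open" configuration lets the coding sequence be recombined into a destination vector that supplies a C-terminal epitope tag of choice together with the stop codon. The plasmid has no recorded promoter for mammalian expression, and the depositors state that it should not be used directly for transfection. It serves instead as a shuttle or archive clone. The depositors point to a set of companion lentiviral destination vectors (pLX301 to pLX304), obtained separately, for expressing the ORF in mammalian cells. The clone belongs to a kit of ORF clones, and the associated publication concerns resistance to RAF inhibition through reactivation of the MAP kinase pathway, which suggests use in gain-of-function expression screening.
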