>Addgene plasmid #23564 | pDONR223-AK3L1 | depositor partial sequence | sequence record 10761 | Author sequence
ATGGCTTCCAAACTCCTGCGCGCGGTCATCCTCGGGCCGCCCGGCTCGGGCAAGGGCACCGTGTGCCAGA
GGATCGCCCAGAACTTTGGTCTCCAGCATCTCTCCAGCGGCCACTTCTTGCGGGAGAACATCAAGGCCAG
CACCGAAGTTGGTGAGATGGCAAAGCAGTATATAGAGAAAAGTCTTTTGGTTCCAGACCATGTGATCACA
CGCCTAATGATGTCCGAGTTGGAGAACAGGCGTGGCCAGCACTGGCTCCTTGATGGTTTTCCTAGGACAT
TAGGACAAGCCGAAGCCCTGGACAAAATCTGTGAAGTGGATCTAGTGATCAGTTTGAATATTCCATTTGA
AACACTTAAAGATCGTCTCAGCCGCCGTTGGATTCACCCTCCTAGCGGAAGGGTATATAACCTGGACTTC
AATCCACCTCATGTACATGGTATTGATGACGTCACTGGTGAACCGTTAGTCCAGCAGGAGGATGATAAAC
CCGAAGCAGTTGCTGCCAGGCTAAGACAGTACAAAGACGTGGCAAAGCCAGTCATTGAATTATACAAGAG
CCGAGGAGTGCTCCACCAATTTTCCGGAACGGAGACGAACAAAATCTGGCCCTACGTTTACACACTTTTC
TCAAACAAGATCACACCTATTCAGTCCAAAGAAGCATATTGA
