>Addgene plasmid #23564 | pDONR223-AK3L1 | addgene partial sequence | sequence record 29430 | 23564 with M13pUC-fwd
GCTCGGGCCCAATAATGATTTTATTTTGACTGATAGTGACCTGTTCGTTGCAACAAATTGATGAGCAATG
CTTTTTTATAATGCCAACTTTGTACAAAAAAGTTGGCATGGCTTCCAAACTCCTGCGCGCGGTCATCCTC
GGGCCGCCCGGCTCGGGCAAGGGCACCGTGTGCCAGAGGATCGCCCAGAACTTTGGTCTCCAGCATCTCT
CCAGCGGCCACTTCTTGCGGGAGAACATCAAGGCCAGCACCGAAGTTGGTGAGATGGCAAAGCAGTATAT
AGAGAAAAGTCTTTTGGTTCCAGACCATGTGATCACACGCCTAATGATGTCCGAGTTGGAGAACAGGCGT
GGCCAGCACTGGCTCCTTGATGGTTTTCCTAGGACATTAGGACAAGCCGAAGCCCTGGACAAAATCTGTG
AAGTGGATCTAGTGATCAGTTTGAATATTCCATTTGAAACACTTAAAGATCGTCTCAGCCGCCGTTGGAT
TCACCCTCCTAGCGGAAGGGTATATAACCTGGACTTCAATCCACCTCATGTACATGGTATTGATGACGTC
ACTGGTGAACCGTTAGTCCAGCAGGAGGATGATAAACCCGAAGCAGTTGCTGCCAGGCTAAGACAGTACA
AAGACGTGGCAAAGCCAGTCATTGAATTATACAAGAGCCGAGGAGTGCTCCACCAATTTTCCGGAACGGA
GACGAACAAAATCTGGCCCTACGTTTACACACTTTTCTCAAACAAGATCACACCT
